Addgene plasmid #170790: pL1M-pMtRC-MtLAP1-Adh-R1
Purpose: A Root Tip-Specific Expressing Anthocyanin Marker for Direct Identification of Transgenic Tissues by the Naked Eye in Symbiotic Studies
Depositing lab: Jeremy Murray. Depositing organization: CAS Center for Excellence in Molecular Plant Sciences ("CEMPS"). Publication: A Root Tip-Specific Expressing Anthocyanin Marker for Direct Identification of Transgenic Tissues by the Naked Eye in Symbiotic Studies. Ruan Y, Chen K, Su Y, Jiang S, Xu P, Murray JD. Plants (Basel). 2021 Mar 23;10(3). pii: plants10030605. doi: 10.3390/plants10030605. PubMed 33806858.
Backbone
  Vector backbone: pL1V-R1-47802
  Backbone size w/o insert (bp): 4968
  Vector type: Bacterial Expression, Plant Expression
Growth in bacteria
  Bacterial resistance: Ampicillin, 100 μg/mL
  Growth temperature: 37°C
  Growth strain: DH5alpha
  Copy number: Low Copy
Gene/Insert
  Gene/Insert name: MtLAP1 (alt name: Legume Anthocyanin production 1)
  Species: Medicago truncatula
  Insert size (bp): 975
  GenBank ID: FJ199998
  Entrez Gene: LOC11412013 (a.k.a. MTR_8g060940)
  Promoter: Medtr4g059670(MtRC)
  Cloning method: Restriction Enzyme; 5′ cloning site aatgttgtcttcATGATGGAGAATACCGGAGGTGT (destroyed during cloning); 3′ cloning site aagcttgtcttcTCAAGGTAGATCCCAAAGAG (destroyed during cloning)
  Sequencing primers: 5′ acccgccaatatatcctgtc; 3′ gcaggatatattgtggtgta
Terms and licenses: Academic/Nonprofit Terms; Industry Terms: Not Available to Industry
How to cite: pL1M-pMtRC-MtLAP1-Adh-R1 was a gift from Jeremy Murray (Addgene plasmid # 170790 ; http://n2t.net/addgene:170790 ; RRID:Addgene_170790)
