[The description below was written by a language model from this plasmid's Addgene catalogue record and pLannotate feature annotations shown in this document.]
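Description:
pL1M-pMtRC-MtLAP1-Adh-R1 is a binary-type plant expression plasmid built on the pL1V-R1-47802 backbone, whose naming suggests a Level 1 modular (Golden Gate-style) assembly vector in a reverse-orientation position, although the record lists the cloning method only as restriction enzyme with both sites destroyed. The sequenced record is 7,821 nt. Propagation functions include an incP oriV with its trfA replication initiator gene, which together form a broad-host-range replicon of the kind used to maintain plasmids in Agrobacterium as well as E. coli, and a ColE1/pUC-type origin. The catalogue nevertheless lists the plasmid as low copy. Selection in bacteria is by ampicillin through the bla gene and its own promoter. A short TetR fragment is also annotated and appears to be a backbone remnant.

The payload lies between the nopaline C58-type right and left T-DNA border repeats, which delimit the DNA transferred into plant cells. It consists of the Medicago truncatula MtLAP1 (Legume Anthocyanin Production 1) coding sequence, about 975 bp, under the promoter of Medtr4g059670 (MtRC). The annotation tool did not recognise MtLAP1 by name, but it found partial matches to the anthocyanin-regulating MYB transcription factors MYB114 and MYB123 in this region, consistent with LAP1 being a MYB-type activator of anthocyanin synthesis. "Adh" in the name may denote a terminator or other regulatory part, but the record does not annotate or define it, and no plant selectable marker is annotated.

The stated purpose is a root tip-specific anthocyanin marker: pigment produced in transformed root tips lets transgenic tissue be identified by the naked eye in symbiosis studies, without fluorescence imaging or staining.
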