Features (pLannotate 1.2.2; 10 found; start..end, strand, type, name):
      1..1146    +  CDS            trfA: TRFA_ECOLX - Experimental evidence at protein level: Swiss-Prot protein existence level 1. Also involved in plasmid copy number control, promoting intermolecular coupling of protein bound iterons at oriV, which inhibits replication initiation. From Escherichia coli.
   1173..1193    +  CDS            TetR (fragment): tetracycline resistance regulatory protein; tetR
   1305..1329    -  misc_feature   RB T-DNA repeat: right border repeat from nopaline C58 T-DNA
   3851..3994    +  CDS            MYB114 (fragment): MY114_ARATH - Experimental evidence at protein level: Swiss-Prot protein existence level 1. Transcription activator, when associated with BHLH002/EGL3/MYC146, BHLH012/MYC1, or BHLH042/TT8. From Arabidopsis thaliana (Mouse-ear cress).
   4077..4244    +  CDS            MYB123 (fragment): MY123_ACTCC - Experimental evidence at protein level: Swiss-Prot protein existence level 1. Transcription activator involved in the spatiotemporal regulation of anthocyanin biosynthesis specifically in the inner pericarp of red-fleshed kiwifruits (PubMed:30912865). Functions in association with BHLH42 to activate the promoters of LDOX (ANS) and F3GT1 that encode the dedicated enzymes for anthocyanin biosynthesis (PubMed:30912865). From Actinidia chinensis var. chinensis (Chinese soft-hair kiwi).
   4928..4952    -  misc_feature   LB T-DNA repeat: left border repeat from nopaline C58 T-DNA
   5044..5675    +  rep_origin     oriV: incP origin of replication
   5762..5866    +  promoter       AmpR promoter: bla
   5867..6727    +  CDS            AmpR: β-lactamase; bla; confers resistance to ampicillin, carbenicillin, and related antibiotics
   6898..7486    +  rep_origin     ori: high-copy-number ColE1/pMB1/pBR322/pUC origin of replication
>Addgene plasmid #170790 | pL1M-pMtRC-MtLAP1-Adh-R1 | addgene full sequence | sequence record 339636 | Addgene NGS Result
ATGAATCGGACGTTTGACCGGAAGGCATACAGGCAAGAACTGATCGACGCGGGGTTTTCCGCCGAGGATG
CCGAAACCATCGCAAGCCGCACCGTCATGCGTGCGCCCCGCGAAACCTTCCAGTCCGTCGGCTCGATGGT
CCAGCAAGCTACGGCCAAGATCGAGCGCGACAGCGTGCAACTGGCTCCCCCTGCCCTGCCCGCGCCATCG
GCCGCCGTGGAGCGTTCGCGTCGTCTTGAACAGGAGGCGGCAGGTTTGGCGAAGTCGATGACCATCGACA
CGCGAGGAACTATGACGACCAAGAAGCGAAAAACCGCCGGCGAGGACCTGGCAAAACAGGTCAGCGAGGC
CAAGCAGGCCGCGTTGCTGAAACACACGAAGCAGCAGATCAAGGAAATGCAGCTTTCCTTGTTCGATATT
GCGCCGTGGCCGGACACGATGCGAGCGATGCCAAACGACACGGCCCGCTCTGCCCTGTTCACCACGCGCA
ACAAGAAAATCCCGCGCGAGGCGCTGCAAAACAAGGTCATTTTCCACGTCAACAAGGACGTGAAGATCAC
CTACACCGGCGTCGAGCTGCGGGCCGACGATGACGAACTGGTGTGGCAGCAGGTGTTGGAGTACGCGAAG
CGCACCCCTATCGGCGAGCCGATCACCTTCACGTTCTACGAGCTTTGCCAGGACCTGGGCTGGTCGATCA
ATGGCCGGTATTACACGAAGGCCGAGGAATGCCTGTCGCGCCTACAGGCGACGGCGATGGGCTTCACGTC
CGACCGCGTTGGGCACCTGGAATCGGTGTCGCTGCTGCACCGCTTCCGCGTCCTGGACCGTGGCAAGAAA
ACGTCCCGTTGCCAGGTCCTGATCGACGAGGAAATCGTCGTGCTGTTTGCTGGCGACCACTACACGAAAT
TCATATGGGAGAAGTACCGCAAGCTGTCGCCGACGGCCCGACGGATGTTCGACTATTTCAGCTCGCACCG
GGAGCCGTACCCGCTCAAGCTGGAAACCTTCCGCCTCATGTGCGGATCGGATTCCACCCGCGTGAAGAAG
TGGCGCGAGCAGGTCGGCGAAGCCTGCGAAGAGTTGCGAGGCAGCGGCCTGGTGGAACACGCCTGGGTCA
ATGATGACCTGGTGCATTGCAAACGCTAGGGCCTTGTGGGGTCAGTTCCGGCTGGGGGTTCAGCAGCCAG
CGCCTGATCTGGGGAACCCTGTGGTTGGCATGCACATACAAATGGACGAACGGATAAACCTTTTCACGCC
CTTTTAAATATCCGATTATTCTAATAAACGCTCTTTTCTCTTAGGTTTACCCGCCAATATATCCTGTCAA
ACACTGATAGTTTAAACCACTTCGTGCAGAAGACAATTGCGGAGTTGAGTGTACAAATTCTGCAGGCATG
GCTGTTGTTTTGTCTTGTAGCGTAGACAGAAAACAGAGTAGTGGAGGTAGTGGTTGTACACTTGTACTTA
GTCAACTCTATTAACGAGAGACAAGTGCTCAGTGCTATCCATATATCCGTTGATACCTCCCTTTCAATTC
TTCGTTCTTCTTGGATAAGACTGAATTGCGAATCAGCTACTTTGAATCTTCAGTTTGATTAAAGGATCAA
ACGTAGCTTCTGGTGAAGATATTGCTTCTGATGAAAACTTTTGCTTCTGACGACCTTCTGCATCTGATGA
CGTCATTACTTCAGAAGCACTTCAGCTTCAGGAGCAGTTTTCTTCAGATGCTCAGAATTTCTTTTACATT
CCATTGTTCTTCCAAGACCTATTGAAATAACTTGAGTAGCCTTTGGTCCTGTACACTTGAACAATTATTA
GTAATAACCAATTGACAATTTTTAATACCTTGTTATCATCAAAACTTAATAAGGTTCATTGTGAAACACA
TTTTGTTCCAACACAATTCACAAAAACTATTTCTGAATTTATGCAGGGTGCATAAGGCATAACCGCAACC
GGGCAAAATGGGGTGTCCACGAAACAATTATCAAATAATAAAACAAGAAAATTGAGGTTCATTACAAATA
GAGAAATGATATTTGTACAATTATTTTTGGACAACTCTCTCTCATACTCACATCATGTTTCTATTTTCTC
TTTATTGATTTTGTTTGTGTTAATACATCATTTTCTTCATAAAATTTTAGTTGTCTCAAAAAGGGTTAAA
TATATTTTTGGTCCCTATAAATATACCAACTTTTCGTTTTAGTCCCTCTAAAAAATTTCTTCAACTTTTA
GTCCCTATAAAATTTTCAATCACTACTTTTGATCCCTATTTTTAAGTTTACTTTAGTATTTTTTAATGAA
ATTGTGCAGATATGTGTAGAATAATGTAAAAATATTTCCCAAAACAAATTAGAATTTTTTAACTAAACAT
AAATTTAATATGAATTTTAACCATCAAAAATATAAAAATTCATATTAAATTCATGTTTTGTTAAAAAATT
CTAAATTTTTTTGAGAGAGATTCTTTTAATATTATGAATTTTTCTGTAAAATCTTATTCAAAAATATGAA
TTCTACATGAGTTAGGATGGACCAAAAGTGAAGATGGAAAATTTTTGAGGGACTAAAAGTTGAAGGAAAA
TTTTATAGGGACTAAAACAAAAGGTTGATATATTTATAGGGACCAAAAACATATTTAACCCTCTCAAAAA
TTGTATATAAAAGGTTGTTCAAATAACACAACTCTTATAATAAAGCTGTGATATAAGTACACTCACGCTT
TAAGTACACCATTTTAATTTTTAACACCATGTATACGTGACAGTTTTGTTTTGTCTCATCTAACCAAAAA
ATAAAATAAAATAAAATAAATAGAAATGTCTTTAAGTCATTGTTTAAACATTCAAAAGTAGTACCTTTAC
ATTAAAAATTGTATAAACATGACTTTTTTTTAATGTAATTATAGTAATCAAACTATATATTGATCACTAT
TATTGAAAAGGAAAAATCCATTGAAAAACAAATGAATGAAAGATGCTTTCAAATTTTAATACTTGCATGC
CAATTCAACTTATCAAATGAGTTTGAATGAAAAGATGCTTTTAAGATGCATCAATAACTATGATGTGCGG
TTGACTTGTATGTAAAGTAGTCGTTGGTGGAGCTGTTCAGAACAATATAAAGTTCACATGCCATCAATTC
AGGCTTTCTTGTTATCAACTCTACACATAAAATCACGTTACTAAAGCTAAATTCATTGCTAATACTCTCA
CCGGCAAAGGTTACAATAAGCGAATCTTAAGTCACAATCTACAAATAAATTAGTTCTTCAACATTATCGT
AGTCATAAATTAGTTGGCACTTTTAACACTATTAAGCTTTGAATAGCCCTCATATATATCATCATATCAA
GCAACCACAAACTTTAGAAGCGTATTTAGAAAAAAGATACAAACAAATCTTAAGCCGAACTTCTAGCTCT
AGGCCAACATGCATATACCAAATTCTCTCTATATATTTTCTTCAATACATGTATCTATCCATCAATCTAT
AAATCCTCTACATCATAGAAGTAATTGAAAATCTCTAAATAAGCAAAGGAAAGTAATAAAAGATAAAATC
AAGAGAGTTCACCAAGAATGATGGAGAATACCGGAGGTGTGAGAAAAGGCGCATGGACTTACAAGGAAGA
TGAGCTACTCAAGGCTTGCATTAACACGTACGGTGAAGGAAAATGGAATTTAGTTCCTCAGAGATCTGGT
ATGGTATATGTTCTTATTCTACTATTTATTTGGCTTATAGTTCTAGTTTAGTTGAAACCCTATATTGGAG
CAAACCCTATAACGATGCATTAATTCTTTAACATAAATATCTTGGCAAAATTTGTTACACTTGACACACA
GGATTGAATAGATGCAGAAAAAGTTGTAGATTGAGGTGGTTAAATTACTTAAGCCCCAACATCAACAGAG
GAAGATTTTCTGAGGATGAAGAAGATTTGATCCTAAGGTTACACAAACTACTAGGAAATAGGTAATCTTA
CATAGTTAAATTGAAATTAAAGTTGTTTCTGTGTGCTAGCTGCTGATCTATTTCAGCTATTTACTTACTG
ATATACATATGTATATAGATGGTCATTGATTGCTGGAAGGCTTCCGGGTAGAACAGCTAATGATGTGAAG
AACTATTGGCACACAAATTTGGCAAAGAAAGTGGTTTCAGAAAAGGAAGAAGAGAAAGAAAACGATAAAC
CTAAGGAAACCATGAAAGCTCATGAAGTTATTAAACCTCGTCCTATAACTTTGTCAAGTCATTCAAATTG
GTTGAAGGGGAAAAATAGTATTCCTAGAGATCTTGATTACTCAGAGAATATGGCTTCAAATCAAATTGGT
AGAGAGTGTGCTTCTACTTCAAAACCAGATCTAGGTAATGCCCCAATACCATGTGAAATGTGGTGTGACA
GTTTGTGGAACTTGGGAGAACATGTAGACAGTGAGAAAATTGGGTCATGCTCTTCATTACAAGAGGAGAA
CTTAATGGAGTTTCCAAATGTTGATGATGACTCCTTTTGGGATTTCAACCTTTGTGATTTGAATTCTCTT
TGGGATCTACCTTGAGCTTAGCCATTCTCTCGCAGATGATGTTCACTTTCTGTTTTACTTCCTTTATGCA
TTCACAGCAATAAAAGAAAGAAATCTCCATCGCTTTTGGTTTTCTTCTCTGTCTTAAGTTAGTCGTTTTC
GTGTCTAATCTATTACTTATCATTGTAATAGACTCTTCTTCTATTGAGATTTGAATATAAACTAAAACAC
ATTCCATTTTACTGTGTTCTCAACATTCAGAATGCAAACGGACTAACCGTAGTGACTCGCGCTGGATCCG
AATTCGGCATTGTCTTCACAGAGTGGGGCCCACTGCATCCACCCCAGTACATTAAAAACGTCCGCAATGT
GTTATTAAGTTGTCTAAGCGTCAATTTGTTTACACCACAATATATCCTGCCACCAGCCAGCCAACAGCTC
CCCGACCGGCAGCTCGGCACAAAATCACCACTCGATACAGGCAGCCCATCAGTCAGATCAGGATCTCCTT
TGCGACGCTCACCGGGCTGGTTGCCCTCGCCGCTGGGCTGGCGGCCGTCTATGGCCCTGCAAACGCGCCA
GAAACGCCGTCGAAGCCGTGTGCGAGACACCGCGGCCGCCGGCGTTGTGGATACCTCGCGGAAAACTTGG
CCCTCACTGACAGATGAGGGGCGGACGTTGACACTTGAGGGGCCGACTCACCCGGCGCGGCGTTGACAGA
TGAGGGGCAGGCTCGATTTCGGCCGGCGACGTGGAGCTGGCCAGCCTCGCAAATCGGCGAAAACGCCTGA
TTTTACGCGAGTTTCCCACAGATGATGTGGACAAGCCTGGGGATAAGTGCCCTGCGGTATTGACACTTGA
GGGGCGCGACTACTGACAGATGAGGGGCGCGATCCTTGACACTTGAGGGGCAGAGTGCTGACAGATGAGG
GGCGCACCTATTGACATTTGAGGGGCTGTCCACAGGCAGAAAATCCAGCATTTGCAAGGGTTTCCGCCCG
TTTTTCGGCCACCGCTAACCTGTCTTTTAACCTGCTTTTAAACCAATATTTATAAACCTTGTTTTTAACC
AGGGCTGCGCCCTGTGCGCGTGACCGCGCACGCCGAAGGGGGGTGCCCCCCCTTCTCGAACCCTCCCGGC
CCGCTAACGCGGGCCTCCCATCCCCCCAGGGGCTGCGCCCCTCGGCCGCGAACGGCCTCACCCCAAAAAT
GGCAGCGCTGGCCAATTCGTGCGCGGAACCCCTATTTGTTTATTTTTCTAAATACATTCAAATATGTATC
CGCTCATGAGACAATAACCTTGATAAATGCTTCAATAATATTGAAAAAGGAAGAGTATGAGTATTCAACA
TTTCCGTGTCGCCCTTATTCCCTTTTTTGCGGCATTTTGCCTTCCTGTTTTTGCTCACCCAGAAACGCTG
GTGAAAGTAAAAGATGCTGAAGATCAGTTGGGTGCACGAGTGGGTTACATCGAACTGGATCTCAACAGCG
GTAAGATCCTTGAGAGTTTTCGCCCCGAAGAACGTTTTCCAATGATGAGCACTTTTAAAGTTCTGCTATG
TGGCGCGGTATTATCCCGTATTGACGCCGGGCAAGAGCAACTCGGTCGCCGCATACACTATTCTCAGAAT
GACTTGGTTGAGTACTCACCAGTCACAGAAAAGCATCTTACGGATGGCATGACAGTAAGAGAATTATGCA
GTGCTGCCATAACCATGAGTGATAACACTGCGGCCAACTTACTTCTGACAACGATCGGAGGACCGAAGGA
GCTAACCGCTTTTTTGCACAACATGGGGGATCATGTAACTCGCCTTGATCGTTGGGAACCGGAGCTGAAT
GAAGCCATACCAAACGACGAGCGTGACACCACGATGCCTGTAGCAATGGCAACAACGTTGCGCAAACTAT
TAACTGGCGAACTACTTACTCTAGCTTCCCGGCAACAATTAATAGACTGGATGGAGGCGGATAAAGTTGC
AGGACCACTTCTGCGCTCGGCCCTTCCGGCTGGCTGGTTTATTGCTGATAAATCTGGAGCCGGTGAGCGT
GGTTCTCGCGGTATCATTGCAGCACTGGGGCCAGATGGTAAGCCCTCCCGTATCGTAGTTATCTACACGA
CGGGGAGTCAGGCAACTATGGATGAACGAAATAGACAGATCGCTGAGATAGGTGCCTCACTGATTAAGCA
TTGGTAACTGTCAGACCAAGTTTACTCATATATACTTTAGATTGATTTAAAACTTCATTTTTAATTTAAA
AGGATCTAGGTGAAGATCCTTTTTGATAATCTCATGACCAAAATCCCTTAACGTGAGTTTTCGTTCCACT
GAGCGTCAGACCCCGTAGAAAAGATCAAAGGATCTTCTTGAGATCCTTTTTTTCTGCGCGTAATCTGCTG
CTTGCAAACAAAAAAACCACCGCTACCAGCGGTGGTTTGTTTGCCGGATCAAGAGCTACCAACTCTTTTT
CCGAAGGTAACTGGCTTCAGCAGAGCGCAGATACCAAATACTGTTCTTCTAGTGTAGCCGTAGTTAGGCC
ACCACTTCAAGAACTCTGTAGCACCGCCTACATACCTCGCTCTGCTAATCCTGTTACCAGTGGCTGCTGC
CAGTGGCGATAAGTCGTGTCTTACCGGGTTGGACTCAAGACGATAGTTACCGGATAAGGCGCAGCGGTCG
GGCTGAACGGGGGGTTCGTGCACACAGCCCAGCTTGGAGCGAACGACCTACACCGAACTGAGATACCTAC
AGCGTGAGCTATGAGAAAGCGCCACGCTTCCCGAAGGGAGAAAGGCGGACAGGTATCCGGTAAGCGGCAG
GGTCGGAACAGGAGAGCGCACGAGGGAGCTTCCAGGGGGAAACGCCTGGTATCTTTATAGTCCTGTCGGG
TTTCGCCACCTCTGACTTGAGCGTCGATTTTTGTGATGCTCGTCAGGGGGGCGGAGCCTATGGAAAAACG
CCAGCAACGCGGCCTTTTTACGGTTCCTGGCAGATCCTAGATGTGGCGCAACGATGCCGGCGACAAGCAG
GAGCGCACCGACTTCTTCCGCATCAAGTGTTTTGGCTCTCAGGCCGAGGCCCACGGCAAGTATTTGGGCA
AGGGGTCGCTGGTATTCGTGCAGGGCAAGATTCGGAATACCAAGTACGAGAAGGACGGCCAGACGGTCTA
CGGGACCGACTTCATTGCCGATAAGGTGGATTATCTGGACACCAAGGCACCAGGCGGGTCAAATCAGGAA
TAAGGGCACATTGCCCCGGCGTGAGTCGGGGCAATCCCGCAAGGAGGGTGA
