>Addgene plasmid #170790 | pL1M-pMtRC-MtLAP1-Adh-R1 | depositor partial sequence | sequence record 331278 | promoter MtRC gene
TTGAGTGTACAAATTCTGCAGGCATGGCTGTTGTTTTGTCTTGTAGCGTAGACAGAAAACAGAGTAGTGG
AGGTAGTGGTTGTACACTTGTACTTAGTCAACTCTATTAACGAGAGACAAGTGCTCAGTGCTATCCATAT
ATCCGTTGATACCTCCCTTTCAATTCTTCGTTCTTCTTGGATAAGACTGAATTGCGAATCAGCTACTTTG
AATCTTCAGTTTGATTAAAGGATCAAACGTAGCTTCTGGTGAAGATATTGCTTCTGATGAAAACTTTTGC
TTCTGACGACCTTCTGCATCTGATGACGTCATTACTTCAGAAGCACTTCAGCTTCAGGAGCAGTTTTCTT
CAGATGCTCAGAATTTCTTTTACATTCCATTGTTCTTCCAAGACCTATTGAAATAACTTGAGTAGCCTTT
GGTCCTGTACACTTGAACAATTATTAGTAATAACCAATTGACAATTTTTAATACCTTGTTATCATCAAAA
CTTAATAAGGTTCATTGTGAAACACATTTTGTTCCAACACAATTCACAAAAACTATTTCTGAATTTATGC
AGGGTGCATAAGGCATAACCGCAACCGGGCAAAATGGGGTGTCCACGAAACAATTATCAAATAATAAAAC
AAGAAAATTGAGGTTCATTACAAATAGAGAAATGATATTTGTACAATTATTTTTGGACAACTCTCTCTCA
TACTCACATCATGTTTCTATTTTCTCTTTATTGATTTTGTTTGTGTTAATACATCATTTTCTTCATAAAA
TTTTAGTTGTCTCAAAAAGGGTTAAATATATTTTTGGTCCCTATAAATATACCAACTTTTCGTTTTAGTC
CCTCTAAAAAATTTCTTCAACTTTTAGTCCCTATAAAATTTTCAATCACTACTTTTGATCCCTATTTTTA
AGTTTACTTTAGTATTTTTTAATGAAATTGTGCAGATATGTGTAGAATAATGTAAAAATATTTCCCAAAA
CAAATTAGAATTTTTTAACTAAACATAAATTTAATATGAATTTTAACCATCAAAAATATAAAAATTCATA
TTAAATTCATGTTTTGTTAAAAAATTCTAAATTTTTTTGAGAGAGATTCTTTTAATATTATGAATTTTTC
TGTAAAATCTTATTCAAAAATATGAATTCTACATGAGTTAGGATGGACCAAAAGTGAAGATGGAAAATTT
TTGAGGGACTAAAAGTTGAAGGAAAATTTTATAGGGACTAAAACAAAAGGTTGATATATTTATAGGGACC
AAAAACATATTTAACCCTCTCAAAAATTGTATATAAAAGGTTGTTCAAATAACACAACTCTTATAATAAA
GCTGTGATATAAGTACACTCACGCTTTAAGTACACCATTTTAATTTTTAACACCATGTATACGTGACAGT
TTTGTTTTGTCTCATCTAACCAAAAAATAAAATAAAATAAAATAAATAGAAATGTCTTTAAGTCATTGTT
TAAACATTCAAAAGTAGTACCTTTACATTAAAAATTGTATAAACATGACTTTTTTTTAATGTAATTATAG
TAATCAAACTATATATTGATCACTATTATTGAAAAGGAAAAATCCATTGAAAAACAAATGAATGAAAGAT
GCTTTCAAATTTTAATACTTGCATGCCAATTCAACTTATCAAATGAGTTTGAATGAAAAGATGCTTTTAA
GATGCATCAATAACTATGATGTGCGGTTGACTTGTATGTAAAGTAGTCGTTGGTGGAGCTGTTCAGAACA
ATATAAAGTTCACATGCCATCAATTCAGGCTTTCTTGTTATCAACTCTACACATAAAATCACGTTACTAA
AGCTAAATTCATTGCTAATACTCTCACCGGCAAAGGTTACAATAAGCGAATCTTAAGTCACAATCTACAA
ATAAATTAGTTCTTCAACATTATCGTAGTCATAAATTAGTTGGCACTTTTAACACTATTAAGCTTTGAAT
AGCCCTCATATATATCATCATATCAAGCAACCACAAACTTTAGAAGCGTATTTAGAAAAAAGATACAAAC
AAATCTTAAGCCGAACTTCTAGCTCTAGGCCAACATGCATATACCAAATTCTCTCTATATATTTTCTTCA
ATACATGTATCTATCCATCAATCTATAAATCCTCTACATCATAGAAGTAATTGAAAATCTCTAAATAAGC
AAAGGAAAGTAATAAAAGATAAAATCAAGAGAGTTCACCAAG
