>Addgene plasmid #170790 | pL1M-pMtRC-MtLAP1-Adh-R1 | depositor partial sequence | sequence record 331279 | MtLAP1 gene
ATGGAGAATACCGGAGGTGTGAGAAAAGGCGCATGGACTTACAAGGAAGATGAGCTACTCAAGGCTTGCA
TTAACACGTACGGTGAAGGAAAATGGAATTTAGTTCCTCAGAGATCTGGTATGGTATATGTTCTTATTCT
ACTATTTATTTGGCTTATAGTTCTAGTTTAGTTGAAACCCTATATTGGAGCAAACCCTATAACGATGCAT
TAATTCTTTAACATAAATATCTTGGCAAAATTTGTTACACTTGACACACAGGATTGAATAGATGCAGAAA
AAGTTGTAGATTGAGGTGGTTAAATTACTTAAGCCCCAACATCAACAGAGGAAGATTTTCTGAGGATGAA
GAAGATTTGATCCTAAGGTTACACAAACTACTAGGAAATAGGTAATCTTACATAGTTAAATTGAAATTAA
AGTTGTTTCTGTGTGCTAGCTGCTGATCTATTTCAGCTATTTACTTACTGATATACATATGTATATAGAT
GGTCATTGATTGCTGGAAGGCTTCCGGGTAGAACAGCTAATGATGTGAAGAACTATTGGCACACAAATTT
GGCAAAGAAAGTGGTTTCAGAAAAGGAAGAAGAGAAAGAAAACGATAAACCTAAGGAAACCATGAAAGCT
CATGAAGTTATTAAACCTCGTCCTATAACTTTGTCAAGTCATTCAAATTGGTTGAAGGGGAAAAATAGTA
TTCCTAGAGATCTTGATTACTCAGAGAATATGGCTTCAAATCAAATTGGTAGAGAGTGTGCTTCTACTTC
AAAACCAGATCTAGGTAATGCCCCAATACCATGTGAAATGTGGTGTGACAGTTTGTGGAACTTGGGAGAA
CATGTAGACAGTGAGAAAATTGGGTCATGCTCTTCATTACAAGAGGAGAACTTAATGGAGTTTCCAAATG
TTGATGATGACTCCTTTTGGGATTTCAACCTTTGTGATTTGAATTCTCTTTGGGATCTACCTTGA
